Addgene plasmid #195842: HiBiT-FZD4
Purpose: Expresses human FZD4 with an N-terminal HiBiT
Depositing lab: Gunnar Schulte. Depositing organization: Karolinska Institutet. Publication: Quantitative Profiling of WNT-3A Binding to All Human Frizzled Paralogues in HEK293 Cells by NanoBiT/BRET Assessments. Kozielewicz P, Shekhani R, Moser S, Bowin CF, Wesslowski J, Davidson G, Schulte G. ACS Pharmacol Transl Sci. 2021 May 11;4(3):1235-1245. doi: 10.1021/acsptsci.1c00084. eCollection 2021 Jun 11. PubMed 34151213.
Backbone
  Vector backbone: pcDNA3.1
  Vector type: Mammalian Expression
  Selectable markers: Neomycin (select with G418)
Growth in bacteria
  Bacterial resistance: Ampicillin, 100 μg/mL
  Growth temperature: 37°C
  Growth strain: DH5alpha
  Copy number: Unknown
Gene/Insert
  Gene/Insert name: FZD4
  Species: H. sapiens (human)
  Entrez Gene: FZD4 (a.k.a. CD344, EVR1, FEVR, FZD4S, Fz-4, Fz4, FzE4, GPCR, hFz4)
  Promoter: CMV
  Tag / fusion protein: HiBiT (N terminal on insert)
  Cloning method: Gibson Cloning
  Sequencing primers: 5′ CMV; 3′ BGH
Terms and licenses: Academic/Nonprofit Terms; Industry Terms: Not Available to Industry
How to cite: HiBiT-FZD4 was a gift from Gunnar Schulte (Addgene plasmid # 195842 ; http://n2t.net/addgene:195842 ; RRID:Addgene_195842)
