[The description below was written by a language model from this plasmid's Addgene catalogue record and pLannotate feature annotations shown in this document.]
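Description:
HiBiT-FZD4 is a mammalian expression plasmid built on the pcDNA3.1 backbone that produces human Frizzled-4 (FZD4), a Wnt and norrin receptor, carrying an N-terminal HiBiT tag. HiBiT is the small peptide half of the split NanoLuc (NanoBiT) luciferase; it complements with the larger LgBiT fragment to reconstitute a luminescent enzyme. Placing it at the receptor's N terminus would put the tag on the extracellular side, where it can report on surface-exposed receptor. The insert was assembled by Gibson cloning. The annotated feature table identifies the FZD4 coding sequence but does not separately call the HiBiT tag or any signal peptide preceding it, so their exact arrangement is not documented in the record.

Transcription of the fusion is driven by the human cytomegalovirus immediate-early enhancer and promoter and terminated by the bovine growth hormone polyadenylation signal. A T7 promoter sits between the CMV promoter and the insert, which could permit in vitro transcription. A separate cassette, consisting of the SV40 early promoter, the neomycin phosphotransferase gene and the SV40 polyadenylation signal, allows G418 selection of stably transfected mammalian cells. In bacteria the plasmid replicates from a high-copy ColE1/pUC-type origin and is selected through the β-lactamase gene conferring ampicillin resistance; an f1 origin is also present. Short hits such as HIV-1 LTR, ble, lacI and bom fragments are probably backbone remnants or annotation artefacts rather than functional parts.

The associated publication used NanoBiT/BRET measurements in HEK293 cells to profile WNT-3A binding across the human Frizzled paralogues, and this construct supplies the FZD4 member of that panel.
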