Features (pLannotate 1.2.2; 20 found; start..end, strand, type, name):
     28..80      -  misc_feature   bom (fragment): basis of mobility region from pBR322
    235..614     +  enhancer       CMV enhancer: human cytomegalovirus immediate early enhancer
    615..818     +  promoter       CMV promoter: human cytomegalovirus (CMV) immediate early promoter
    814..847     +  LTR            5' LTR (truncated) (fragment): truncated 5' long terminal repeat (LTR) from HIV-1
    863..881     +  promoter       T7 promoter: promoter for bacteriophage T7 RNA polymerase
    950..2539    +  CDS            FZD4: FZD4_HUMAN - Experimental evidence at protein level: Swiss-Prot protein existence level 1. Receptor for Wnt proteins (PubMed:30135577). Most frizzled receptors are coupled to the beta-catenin (CTNNB1) canonical signaling pathway, which leads to the activation of disheveled proteins, inhibition of GSK-3 kinase, nuclear accumulation of beta-catenin (CTNNB1) and activation of Wnt target genes (PubMed:30135577). Plays a critical role in retinal vascularization by acting as a receptor for Wnt proteins and norrin (NDP) (By similarity). In retina, it can be activated by Wnt protein-binding and also b
   2580..2804    +  polyA_signal   bGH poly(A) signal: bovine growth hormone polyadenylation signal
   2808..2829    +  promoter       SV40 promoter (fragment): SV40 enhancer and early promoter
   2850..3278    +  rep_origin     f1 ori (sequence partly withheld): f1 bacteriophage origin of replication; arrow indicates direction of (+) strand synthesis
   3292..3621    +  promoter       SV40 promoter: SV40 enhancer and early promoter
   3688..4479    +  CDS            neo: KKA2_KLEPN - Also known as kan, nptII. Experimental evidence at protein level: Swiss-Prot protein existence level 1. Resistance to kanamycin, neomycin, paromomycin, ribostamycin, butirosin and gentamicin B. From Klebsiella pneumoniae.
   4503..4661    +  CDS            ble (fragment): BLE_KLEPN - Experimental evidence at protein level: Swiss-Prot protein existence level 1. Binding protein with a strong affinity to the bleomycin family of antibiotics. Binds to CL990; an antimitotic-antibiotic compound. From Klebsiella pneumoniae.
   4656..4777    +  polyA_signal   SV40 poly(A) signal: SV40 polyadenylation signal
   4850..4866    -  protein_bind   lac operator: The lac repressor binds to the lac operator to inhibit transcription in E. coli. This inhibition can be relieved by adding lactose or isopropyl-β-D-thiogalactopyranoside (IPTG). lac repressor encoded by lacI
   4874..4904    -  promoter       lac promoter: promoter for the E. coli lac operon
   4919..4940    -  protein_bind   CAP binding site: CAP binding activates transcription in the presence of cAMP. E. coli catabolite activator protein
   4953..5045    -  CDS            lacI (fragment): lac repressor; lacI; The lac repressor binds to the lac operator to inhibit transcription in E. coli. This inhibition can be relieved by adding lactose or isopropyl-β-D-thiogalactopyranoside (IPTG).
   5228..5816    -  rep_origin     ori: high-copy-number ColE1/pMB1/pBR322/pUC origin of replication
   5987..6847    -  CDS            AmpR: β-lactamase; bla; confers resistance to ampicillin, carbenicillin, and related antibiotics
   6848..6952    -  promoter       AmpR promoter: bla
>Addgene plasmid #195842 | HiBiT-FZD4 | addgene full sequence | sequence record 387088 | Addgene NGS Result
GACGGATCGGGAGATCTCCCGATCCCCTATGGTGCACTCTCAGTACAATCTGCTCTGATGCCGCATAGTT
AAGCCAGTATCTGCTCCCTGCTTGTGTGTTGGAGGTCGCTGAGTAGTGCGCGAGCAAAATTTAAGCTACA
ACAAGGCAAGGCTTGACCGACAATTGCATGAAGAATCTGCTTAGGGTTAGGCGTTTTGCGCTGCTTCGCG
ATGTACGGGCCAGATATACGCGTTGACATTGATTATTGACTAGTTATTAATAGTAATCAATTACGGGGTC
ATTAGTTCATAGCCCATATATGGAGTTCCGCGTTACATAACTTACGGTAAATGGCCCGCCTGGCTGACCG
CCCAACGACCCCCGCCCATTGACGTCAATAATGACGTATGTTCCCATAGTAACGCCAATAGGGACTTTCC
ATTGACGTCAATGGGTGGAGTATTTACGGTAAACTGCCCACTTGGCAGTACATCAAGTGTATCATATGCC
AAGTACGCCCCCTATTGACGTCAATGACGGTAAATGGCCCGCCTGGCATTATGCCCAGTACATGACCTTA
TGGGACTTTCCTACTTGGCAGTACATCTACGTATTAGTCATCGCTATTACCATGGTGATGCGGTTTTGGC
AGTACATCAATGGGCGTGGATAGCGGTTTGACTCACGGGGATTTCCAAGTCTCCACCCCATTGACGTCAA
TGGGAGTTTGTTTTGGCACCAAAATCAACGGGACTTTCCAAAATGTCGTAACAACTCCGCCCCATTGACG
CAAATGGGCGGTAGGCGTGTACGGTGGGAGGTCTATATAAGCAGAGCTCTCTGGCTAACTAGAGAACCCA
CTGCTTACTGGCTTATCGAAATTAATACGACTCACTATAGGGAGACCCAAGCTGGCTAGCGTTTAAACTT
AAGCTTGCCACCATGCGGCTCTGCATCCCGCAGGTGCTGTTGGCCTTGTTCCTTTCCATGCTGACAGGGC
CGGGAGAAGGCAGCCGGGTGAGCGGCTGGCGGCTGTTCAAGAAGATTAGCGGATCCTTCGGGGACGAGGA
AGAGCGGCGCTGCGACCCCATCCGCATCTCCATGTGCCAGAACCTCGGCTACAACGTGACCAAGATGCCC
AACCTGGTTGGGCACGAGCTGCAGACGGACGCCGAGCTGCAGCTGACAACTTTCACACCGCTCATCCAGT
ACGGCTGCTCCAGCCAGCTGCAGTTCTTCCTTTGTTCTGTTTATGTGCCAATGTGCACAGAGAAGATCAA
CATCCCCATTGGCCCATGCGGCGGCATGTGTCTTTCAGTCAAGAGACGCTGTGAACCCGTCCTGAAGGAA
TTTGGATTTGCCTGGCCAGAGAGTCTGAACTGCAGCAAATTCCCACCACAGAACGACCACAACCACATGT
GCATGGAAGGGCCAGGTGATGAAGAGGTGCCCTTACCTCACAAAACCCCCATCCAGCCTGGGGAAGAGTG
TCACTCTGTGGGAACCAATTCTGATCAGTACATCTGGGTGAAAAGGAGCCTGAACTGTGTGCTCAAGTGT
GGCTATGATGCTGGCTTATACAGCCGCTCAGCCAAGGAGTTCACTGATATCTGGATGGCTGTGTGGGCCA
GCCTGTGTTTCATCTCCACTGCCTTCACAGTACTGACCTTCCTGATCGATTCTTCTAGGTTTTCCTACCC
TGAGCGCCCCATCATATTTCTCAGTATGTGCTATAATATTTATAGCATTGCTTATATTGTCAGGCTGACT
GTAGGCCGGGAAAGGATATCCTGTGATTTTGAAGAGGCAGCAGAACCTGTTCTCATCCAAGAAGGACTTA
AGAACACAGGATGTGCAATAATTTTCTTGCTGATGTACTTTTTTGGAATGGCCAGCTCCATTTGGTGGGT
TATTCTGACACTCACTTGGTTTTTGGCAGCAGGACTCAAATGGGGTCATGAAGCCATTGAAATGCACAGC
TCTTATTTCCACATTGCAGCCTGGGCCATCCCCGCAGTGAAAACCATTGTCATCTTGATTATGAGACTGG
TGGATGCAGATGAACTGACTGGCTTGTGCTATGTTGGAAACCAAAATCTCGATGCCCTCACCGGGTTCGT
GGTGGCTCCCCTCTTTACTTATTTGGTCATTGGAACTTTGTTCATTGCTGCAGGTTTGGTGGCCTTGTTC
AAAATTCGGTCAAATCTTCAAAAGGATGGGACAAAGACAGACAAGTTAGAAAGACTGATGGTCAAGATTG
GGGTGTTCTCAGTACTGTACACAGTTCCTGCAACGTGTGTGATTGCCTGTTATTTTTATGAAATCTCCAA
CTGGGCACTTTTTCGGTATTCTGCAGATGATTCCAACATGGCTGTTGAAATGTTGAAAATTTTTATGTCT
TTGTTGGTGGGCATCACTTCAGGCATGTGGATTTGGTCTGCCAAAACTCTTCACACGTGGCAGAAGTGTT
CCAACAGATTGGTGAATTCTGGAAAGGTAAAGAGAGAGAAGAGAGGAAATGGTTGGGTGAAGCCTGGAAA
AGGCAGTGAGACTGTGGTATAATCTAGAGGGCCCGTTTAAACCCGCTGATCAGCCTCGACTGTGCCTTCT
AGTTGCCAGCCATCTGTTGTTTGCCCCTCCCCCGTGCCTTCCTTGACCCTGGAAGGTGCCACTCCCACTG
TCCTTTCCTAATAAAATGAGGAAATTGCATCGCATTGTCTGAGTAGGTGTCATTCTATTCTGGGGGGTGG
GGTGGGGCAGGACAGCAAGGGGGAGGATTGGGAAGACAATAGCAGGCATGCTGGGGATGCGGTGGGCTCT
ATGGCTTCTGAGGCGGAAAGAACCAGCTGGGGCTCTAGGGGGTATCCCC
[124 nt withheld, positions 2850-2973]
C
[91 nt withheld, positions 2975-3065]
A
[49 nt withheld, positions 3067-3115]
CCTTTGACGTTGGAGTCCACGTTCTTT
[37 nt withheld, positions 3143-3179]
ACCCTATCTCGGTCTATTCTTTTGATTTATAAGGGATTTTGCCGATTTCGGCCTATTGGTTAAAAAATGA
GCTGATTTAACAAAAATTTAACGCGAATTAATTCTGTGGAATGTGTGTCAGTTAGGGTGTGGAAAGTCCC
CAGGCTCCCCAGCAGGCAGAAGTATGCAAAGCATGCATCTCAATTAGTCAGCAACCAGGTGTGGAAAGTC
CCCAGGCTCCCCAGCAGGCAGAAGTATGCAAAGCATGCATCTCAATTAGTCAGCAACCATAGTCCCGCCC
CTAACTCCGCCCATCCCGCCCCTAACTCCGCCCAGTTCCGCCCATTCTCCGCCCCATGGCTGACTAATTT
TTTTTATTTATGCAGAGGCCGAGGCCGCCTCTGCCTCTGAGCTATTCCAGAAGTAGTGAGGAGGCTTTTT
TGGAGGCCTAGGCTTTTGCAAAAAGCTCCCGGGAGCTTGTATATCCATTTTCGGATCTGATCAAGAGACA
GGATGAGGATCGTTTCGCATGATTGAACAAGATGGATTGCACGCAGGTTCTCCGGCCGCTTGGGTGGAGA
GGCTATTCGGCTATGACTGGGCACAACAGACAATCGGCTGCTCTGATGCCGCCGTGTTCCGGCTGTCAGC
GCAGGGGCGCCCGGTTCTTTTTGTCAAGACCGACCTGTCCGGTGCCCTGAATGAACTGCAGGACGAGGCA
GCGCGGCTATCGTGGCTGGCCACGACGGGCGTTCCTTGCGCAGCTGTGCTCGACGTTGTCACTGAAGCGG
GAAGGGACTGGCTGCTATTGGGCGAAGTGCCGGGGCAGGATCTCCTGTCATCTCACCTTGCTCCTGCCGA
GAAAGTATCCATCATGGCTGATGCAATGCGGCGGCTGCATACGCTTGATCCGGCTACCTGCCCATTCGAC
CACCAAGCGAAACATCGCATCGAGCGAGCACGTACTCGGATGGAAGCCGGTCTTGTCGATCAGGATGATC
TGGACGAAGAGCATCAGGGGCTCGCGCCAGCCGAACTGTTCGCCAGGCTCAAGGCGCGCATGCCCGACGG
CGAGGATCTCGTCGTGACCCATGGCGATGCCTGCTTGCCGAATATCATGGTGGAAAATGGCCGCTTTTCT
GGATTCATCGACTGTGGCCGGCTGGGTGTGGCGGACCGCTATCAGGACATAGCGTTGGCTACCCGTGATA
TTGCTGAAGAGCTTGGCGGCGAATGGGCTGACCGCTTCCTCGTGCTTTACGGTATCGCCGCTCCCGATTC
GCAGCGCATCGCCTTCTATCGCCTTCTTGACGAGTTCTTCTGAGCGGGACTCTGGGGTTCGAAATGACCG
ACCAAGCGACGCCCAACCTGCCATCACGAGATTTCGATTCCACCGCCGCCTTCTATGAAAGGTTGGGCTT
CGGAATCGTTTTCCGGGACGCCGGCTGGATGATCCTCCAGCGCGGGGATCTCATGCTGGAGTTCTTCGCC
CACCCCAACTTGTTTATTGCAGCTTATAATGGTTACAAATAAAGCAATAGCATCACAAATTTCACAAATA
AAGCATTTTTTTCACTGCATTCTAGTTGTGGTTTGTCCAAACTCATCAATGTATCTTATCATGTCTGTAT
ACCGTCGACCTCTAGCTAGAGCTTGGCGTAATCATGGTCATAGCTGTTTCCTGTGTGAAATTGTTATCCG
CTCACAATTCCACACAACATACGAGCCGGAAGCATAAAGTGTAAAGCCTGGGGTGCCTAATGAGTGAGCT
AACTCACATTAATTGCGTTGCGCTCACTGCCCGCTTTCCAGTCGGGAAACCTGTCGTGCCAGCTGCATTA
ATGAATCGGCCAACGCGCGGGGAGAGGCGGTTTGCGTATTGGGCGCTCTTCCGCTTCCTCGCTCACTGAC
TCGCTGCGCTCGGTCGTTCGGCTGCGGCGAGCGGTATCAGCTCACTCAAAGGCGGTAATACGGTTATCCA
CAGAATCAGGGGATAACGCAGGAAAGAACATGTGAGCAAAAGGCCAGCAAAAGGCCAGGAACCGTAAAAA
GGCCGCGTTGCTGGCGTTTTTCCATAGGCTCCGCCCCCCTGACGAGCATCACAAAAATCGACGCTCAAGT
CAGAGGTGGCGAAACCCGACAGGACTATAAAGATACCAGGCGTTTCCCCCTGGAAGCTCCCTCGTGCGCT
CTCCTGTTCCGACCCTGCCGCTTACCGGATACCTGTCCGCCTTTCTCCCTTCGGGAAGCGTGGCGCTTTC
TCATAGCTCACGCTGTAGGTATCTCAGTTCGGTGTAGGTCGTTCGCTCCAAGCTGGGCTGTGTGCACGAA
CCCCCCGTTCAGCCCGACCGCTGCGCCTTATCCGGTAACTATCGTCTTGAGTCCAACCCGGTAAGACACG
ACTTATCGCCACTGGCAGCAGCCACTGGTAACAGGATTAGCAGAGCGAGGTATGTAGGCGGTGCTACAGA
GTTCTTGAAGTGGTGGCCTAACTACGGCTACACTAGAAGAACAGTATTTGGTATCTGCGCTCTGCTGAAG
CCAGTTACCTTCGGAAAAAGAGTTGGTAGCTCTTGATCCGGCAAACAAACCACCGCTGGTAGCGGTGGTT
TTTTTGTTTGCAAGCAGCAGATTACGCGCAGAAAAAAAGGATCTCAAGAAGATCCTTTGATCTTTTCTAC
GGGGTCTGACGCTCAGTGGAACGAAAACTCACGTTAAGGGATTTTGGTCATGAGATTATCAAAAAGGATC
TTCACCTAGATCCTTTTAAATTAAAAATGAAGTTTTAAATCAATCTAAAGTATATATGAGTAAACTTGGT
CTGACAGTTACCAATGCTTAATCAGTGAGGCACCTATCTCAGCGATCTGTCTATTTCGTTCATCCATAGT
TGCCTGACTCCCCGTCGTGTAGATAACTACGATACGGGAGGGCTTACCATCTGGCCCCAGTGCTGCAATG
ATACCGCGAGACCCACGCTCACCGGCTCCAGATTTATCAGCAATAAACCAGCCAGCCGGAAGGGCCGAGC
GCAGAAGTGGTCCTGCAACTTTATCCGCCTCCATCCAGTCTATTAATTGTTGCCGGGAAGCTAGAGTAAG
TAGTTCGCCAGTTAATAGTTTGCGCAACGTTGTTGCCATTGCTACAGGCATCGTGGTGTCACGCTCGTCG
TTTGGTATGGCTTCATTCAGCTCCGGTTCCCAACGATCAAGGCGAGTTACATGATCCCCCATGTTGTGCA
AAAAAGCGGTTAGCTCCTTCGGTCCTCCGATCGTTGTCAGAAGTAAGTTGGCCGCAGTGTTATCACTCAT
GGTTATGGCAGCACTGCATAATTCTCTTACTGTCATGCCATCCGTAAGATGCTTTTCTGTGACTGGTGAG
TACTCAACCAAGTCATTCTGAGAATAGTGTATGCGGCGACCGAGTTGCTCTTGCCCGGCGTCAATACGGG
ATAATACCGCGCCACATAGCAGAACTTTAAAAGTGCTCATCATTGGAAAACGTTCTTCGGGGCGAAAACT
CTCAAGGATCTTACCGCTGTTGAGATCCAGTTCGATGTAACCCACTCGTGCACCCAACTGATCTTCAGCA
TCTTTTACTTTCACCAGCGTTTCTGGGTGAGCAAAAACAGGAAGGCAAAATGCCGCAAAAAAGGGAATAA
GGGCGACACGGAAATGTTGAATACTCATACTCTTCCTTTTTCAATATTATTGAAGCATTTATCAGGGTTA
TTGTCTCATGAGCGGATACATATTTGAATGTATTTAGAAAAATAAACAAATAGGGGTTCCGCGCACATTT
CCCCGAAAAGTGCCACCTGACGTC
