>Addgene plasmid #195842 | HiBiT-FZD4 | depositor partial sequence | sequence record 379764 | CMV forward
ATAGGCAGAGCTCTCTGGCTAACTAGAGAACCACTGCTTACTGGCTTATCGAAATTAATACGACTCACTA
TAGGGAGACCCAAGCTGGCTAGCGTTTAAACTTAAGCTTGCCACCATGCGGCTCTGCATCCCGCAGGTGC
TGTTGGCCTTGTTCCTTTCCATGCTGACAGGGCCGGGAGAAGGCAGCCGGGTGAGCGGCTGGCGGCTGTT
CAAGAAGATTAGCGGATCCTTCGGGGACGAGGAAGAGCGGCGCTGCGACCCCATCCGCATCTCCATGTGC
CAGAACCTCGGCTACAACGTGACCAAGATGCCCAACCTGGTTGGGCACGAGCTGCAGACGGACGCCGAGC
TGCAGCTGACAACTTTCACACCGCTCATCCAGTACGGCTGCTCCAGCCAGCTGCAGTTCTTCCTTTGTTC
TGTTTATGTGCCAATGTGCACAGAGAAGATCAACATCCCCATTGGCCCATGCGGCGGCATGTGTCTTTCA
GTCAAGAGACGCTGTGAACCCGTCCTGAAGGAATTTGGATTTGCCTGGCCAGAGAGTCTGAACTGCAGCA
AATTCCCACCACAGAACGACCACAACCACATGTGCATGGAAGGGCCAGGTGATGAAGAGGTGCCCTTACC
TCACAAAACCCCCATCCAGCCTGGGGAAGAGTGTCACTCTGTGGGAACCAATTCTGATCAGTACATCTGG
GTGAAAAGGAGCCTGAACTGTGTGCTCAAGTGTGGCTATGATGCTGGCTTATACAGCCGCTCAGCCAAGG
AGTTCACTGATATCTGGATGGCTGTGTGGGCCAGCCTGTGTTTCATCTCCACTGCCTTCACAGTACTGAC
CTTCCTGATCGATTCTTCTAGGTTTTCCTACCCTGAGCGCCCCATCATATTTCTCAGTATGTGCTATAAT
ATTTATAGCATTGCTTATATTGTCAGGCTGACTGTAGGCCGGGAAAGGATATCCTGTGATTTTGAAGAGG
CAGCAGAACCTGTTCTCATCCAAGAAGGACTTAAGAACACAGGATGTGCAATAATTTTCTTGCTGATGTA
CTTTTTTGGAATGGCCAGCTCCATTTGGTGGGATTATTCTGACCCTCCCTTGGTTTTTGGCAGCAGGACT
CAAATGGGGTCATGAAGCCATTGAAATGCCG
