>Addgene plasmid #195842 | HiBiT-FZD4 | depositor partial sequence | sequence record 379765 | BGH reverse
GTTAGGGCCCTCTAGATTATACCACAGTCTCACTGCCTTTTCCAGGCTTCACCCAACCATTTCCTCTCTT
CTCTCTCTTTACCTTTCCAGAATTCACCAATCTGTTGGAACACTTCTGCCACGTGTGAAGAGTTTTGGCA
GACCAAATCCACATGCCTGAAGTGATGCCCACCAACAAAGACATAAAAATTTTCAACATTTCAACAGCCA
TGTTGGAATCATCTGCAGAATACCGAAAAAGTGCCCAGTTGGAGATTTCATAAAAATAACAGGCAATCAC
ACACGTTGCAGGAACTGTGTACAGTACTGAGAACACCCCAATCTTGACCATCAGTCTTTCTAACTTGTCT
GTCTTTGTCCCATCCTTTTGAAGATTTGACCGAATTTTGAACAAGGCCACCAAACCTGCAGCAATGAACA
AAGTTCCAATGACCAAATAAGTAAAGAGGGGAGCCACCACGAACCCGGTGAGGGCATCGAGATTTTGGTT
TCCAACATAGCACAAGCCAGTCAGTTCATCTGCATCCACCAGTCTCATAATCAAGATGACAATGGTTTTC
ACTGCGGGGATGGCCCAGGCTGCAATGTGGAAATAAGAGCTGTGCATTTCAATGGCTTCATGACCCCATT
TGAGTCCTGCTGCCAAAAACCAAGTGAGTGTCAGAATAACCCACCAAATGGAGCTGGCCATTCCAAAAAA
GTACATCAGCAAGAAAATTATTGCACATCCTGTGTTCTTAAGTCCTTCTTGGATGAGAACAGGTTCTGCT
GCCTCTTCAAAATCACAGGATATCCTTTCCCGGCCTACAGTCAGCCTGACAATATAAGCAATGCTATAAA
TATTATAGCACATACTGAGAAATATGATGGGGCGCTCAGGGTAGGAAAACCTAGAAGAATCGATCAGGAA
GGTCAGTACTGTGAAGGCAGTGGAGATGAAACACAGGCTGGCCCACACAGCCATCCAGATATCAGTGAAC
TCCTTGGCTGAGCGGCTGTATAAGCCAGCATCATAGCCACACTTGAGCACACAGTTCAGGCTCCTTTTCA
CCCAGATGTACTGATCAGAATTGGTTCCCACAGA
